>Addgene plasmid #20665 | pWZL Neo Myr Flag YES1 | addgene partial sequence | sequence record 26492 | 20665 with pWZL-Fwd
CTCCTTCTCTAGGCGCCGGCCGGATCCAGAATTCGCCACCATGGGGTCTTCAAAATCTAAACCAAAGGAC
CCCAGCCAGCGCCGGCGCAGGATCCGAGGTTACCTTGACTACAAAGACGATGACGACAAGCAATTGACAA
GTTTGTACAAAAAAGTTGGCATGGGCTGCATTAAAAGTAAAGAAAACAAAAGTCCAGCCATTAAATACAG
ACCTGAAAATACTCCAGAGCCTGTCAGTACAAGTGTGAGCCATTATGGAGCAGAACCCACTACAGTGTCA
CCATGTCCGTCATCTTCAGCAAAGGGAACAGCAGTTAATTTCAGCAGTCTTTCCATGACACCATTTGGAG
GATCCTCAGGGGTAACGCCTTTTGGAGGTGCATCTTCCTCATTTTCAGTGGTGCCAAGTTCATATCCTGC
TGGTTTAACAGGTGGTGTTACTATATTTGTGGCCTTATATGATTATGAAGCTAGAACTACAGAAGACCTT
TCATTTAAGAAGGGTGAAAGATTTCAAATAATTAACAATACGGAAGGAGATTGGTGGGAAGCAAGATCAA
TCGCTACAGGAAAGAATGGTTATATCCCGAGCAATTATGTAGCGCCTGCAGATTCCATTCAGGCAGAAGA
ATGGTATTTTGGCAAAATGGGGAGAAAAGATGCTGAAAGANTACTTTTGAATCCTGGAAATCAACGAGGT
ATTTTCTTAGTAAGAGAGAGTGAAACAACTAA
