[The description below was written by a language model from this plasmid's Addgene catalogue record.]
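Description:
pWZL Neo Myr Flag YES1 is a retroviral mammalian expression plasmid built on the Gateway-compatible pWZL-Neo-Myr-Flag-DEST backbone. It is propagated in bacteria under ampicillin selection, in a recombination-deficient strain chosen to guard against rearrangement, which is a common concern with retroviral vectors because of their repeated sequences. Transduced or transfected mammalian cells are selected through the neomycin resistance marker using G418. No feature table accompanies the record, so the promoter driving the insert, the bacterial origin of replication, the viral elements and the way the neomycin marker is expressed are not explicitly stated. Copy number is listed as unknown.

The insert is the human YES1 open reading frame (v-yes-1 Yamaguchi sarcoma viral oncogene homolog 1, also known as c-yes), which encodes a Src-family tyrosine kinase. It was first cloned into a Gateway entry vector and then moved into the destination vector by an LR recombination reaction. This places it in frame behind two N-terminal elements supplied by the backbone, a myristoylation signal and a Flag epitope. The myristoylation sequence directs lipid modification that targets the fusion protein to membranes, a strategy commonly used to promote kinase activation. The Flag tag allows detection or immunoprecipitation with anti-Flag antibodies.

The construct belongs to a library of myristoylated, Flag-tagged kinase clones assembled for integrative genomic work aimed at finding kinases with oncogenic activity in breast cancer. It is suited to stable retroviral expression of membrane-targeted YES1 in mammalian cells. The depositors note that the gene's identity has been verified but that the clone has not been fully sequenced for minor mutations.
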