Addgene plasmid #20665: pWZL Neo Myr Flag YES1
Depositing lab: William Hahn & Jean Zhao. Depositing organization: Dana-Farber Cancer Institute. Publication: Integrative Genomic Approaches Identify IKBKE as a Breast Cancer Oncogene (Kinase Library Clones). Boehm JS, Zhao JJ, Yao J, Kim SY, Firestein R, Dunn IF, Sjostrom SK, Garraway LA, Weremowicz S, Richardson AL, Greulich H, Stewart CJ, Mulvey LA, Shen RR, Ambrogio L, Hirozane-Kishikawa T, Hill DE, Vidal M, Meyerson M, Grenier JK, Hinkle G, Root DE, Roberts TM, Lander ES, Polyak K, Hahn WC. Cell. 2007 Jun 15. 129(6):1065-1079. 10.1016/j.cell.2007.03.052 PubMed 17574021.
Backbone
  Vector backbone: pWZL-Neo-Myr-Flag-DEST
  Backbone manufacturer: William Hahn Lab (available at Addgene, #15300)
  Vector type: Mammalian Expression, Retroviral
  Selectable markers: Neomycin (select with G418)
Growth in bacteria
  Bacterial resistance: Ampicillin, 100 μg/mL
  Growth temperature: 37°C
  Growth strain: Stbl3
  Growth instructions: Stbl3 cells to prevent recombination.
  Copy number: Unknown
Gene/Insert
  Gene/Insert name: YES1 (alt name: v-yes-1 Yamaguchi sarcoma viral oncogene homolog 1)
  Species: H. sapiens (human)
  GenBank ID: NM_005433
  Entrez Gene: YES1 (a.k.a. HsT441, P61-YES, Yes, c-yes)
  Tag / fusion protein: Myr (N terminal on backbone); Flag (N terminal on backbone)
  Cloning method: Gateway Cloning
  Sequencing primers: 5′ pWZL-Fwd (GAA CCT CCT CGT TCG ACC); 3′ pWZL-Rev (TTC CGG GCC CTC ACA TTG)
Resource information
  A portion of this plasmid was derived from a plasmid made by: 2-F5
Terms and licenses: Academic/Nonprofit Terms; Industry Terms: Not Available to Industry
Depositor comments: ORFs were cloned into Gateway compatible pEntry vectors. An LR recombination reaction was performed to move the ORF to pWZL-Neo-Myr-Flag DEST such that the ORF would have 5' myristoylation and flag tags. This plasmid is part of a kinase library, and the gene has been verified, but has not been fully sequenced for minor mutations. Please see the following link for plasmids from this article that are not part of the kinase library http://www.addgene.org/pubmed/17574021
How to cite: pWZL Neo Myr Flag YES1 was a gift from William Hahn & Jean Zhao (Addgene plasmid # 20665 ; http://n2t.net/addgene:20665 ; RRID:Addgene_20665)
